>Addgene plasmid #147456 | pCIneo-lambdaN-HA-CeSmg5_S | depositor full sequence | sequence record 289903 | Full Sequence
TCAATATTGGCCATTAGCCATATTATTCATTGGTTATATAGCATAAATCAATATTGGCTATTGGCCATTG
CATACGTTGTATCTATATCATAATATGTACATTTATATTGGCTCATGTCCAATATGACCGCCATGTTGGC
ATTGATTATTGACTAGTTATTAATAGTAATCAATTACGGGGTCATTAGTTCATAGCCCATATATGGAGTT
CCGCGTTACATAACTTACGGTAAATGGCCCGCCTGGCTGACCGCCCAACGACCCCCGCCCATTGACGTCA
ATAATGACGTATGTTCCCATAGTAACGCCAATAGGGACTTTCCATTGACGTCAATGGGTGGAGTATTTAC
GGTAAACTGCCCACTTGGCAGTACATCAAGTGTATCATATGCCAAGTCCGCCCCCTATTGACGTCAATGA
CGGTAAATGGCCCGCCTGGCATTATGCCCAGTACATGACCTTACGGGACTTTCCTACTTGGCAGTACATC
TACGTATTAGTCATCGCTATTACCATGGTGATGCGGTTTTGGCAGTACACCAATGGGCGTGGATAGCGGT
TTGACTCACGGGGATTTCCAAGTCTCCACCCCATTGACGTCAATGGGAGTTTGTTTTGGCACCAAAATCA
ACGGGACTTTCCAAAATGTCGTAACAACTGCGATCGCCCGCCCCGTTGACGCAAATGGGCGGTAGGCGTG
TACGGTGGGAGGTCTATATAAGCAGAGCTCGTTTAGTGAACCGTCAGATCACTAGAAGCTTTATTGCGGT
AGTTTATCACAGTTAAATTGCTAACGCAGTCAGTGCTTCTGACACAACAGTCTCGAACTTAAGCTGCAGT
GACTCTCTTAAGGTAGCCTTGCAGAAGTTGGTCGTGAGGCACTGGGCAGGTAAGTATCAAGGTTACAAGA
CAGGTTTAAGGAGACCAATAGAAACTGGGCTTGTCGAGACAGAGAAGACTCTTGCGTTTCTGATAGGCAC
CTATTGGTCTTACTGACATCCACTTTGCCTTTCTCTCCACAGGTGTCCACTCCCAGTTCAATTACAGCTC
TTAAGGCTAGAGTACTTAATACGACTCACTATAGGCTAGCAATTGCGGCCACCATGGACGCACAAACACG
ACGACGTGAGCGTCGCGCTGAGAAACAAGCTCAATGGAAAGCTGCAAACGGTGGATCTCCTCCACATATG
GCTTACCCATACGATGTTCCAGATTACGCTCCTCCACTCGAGATG
[1197 nt withheld, positions 1236-2432]
CAATCGGAACAAAAACGTTTGGATATTCAAATAAAGACACAAAATGATGAAGTTAACCGGGAGGATTGGA
GACCTGTTTATGTATTGATGGATTATGACGTCATAGTTGACAAAATAAGAATTGCTCTAAAAATTTGGGA
TATCGATGATTTCATCTGCATTTTGCCATCAACAGTGCTTGATGAACTTGATTATCAGAAAACGAAGAAT
CGAGCAGTTCGTCCAGTAATTCGGGCATTAATGGAGCTTCAAGCAGAGGGAAAAATTGTGCTAAAGAAAT
GTGATAACGAGAGAAGCTGCGCGGAGCAATTGGTTCAAAGTGCACGAAGATCTGCAGAAGATCACAAGCA
TATTGTCGCTTTTCTGTGCAAAAACCCGAGTGAACAGAAAGAAATGGAAGGAGTTACTTTTTACGATATC
GATCAGTTCTACATGAAGTATTTGGAGTGAGCGGCCGCTTCCCTTTAGTGAGGGTTAATGCTTCGAGCAG
ACATGATAAGATACATTGATGAGTTTGGACAAACCACAACTAGAATGCAGTGAAAAAAATGCTTTATTTG
TGAAATTTGTGATGCTATTGCTTTATTTGTAACCATTATAAGCTGCAATAAACAAGTTAACAACAACAAT
TGCATTCATTTTATGTTTCAGGTTCAGGGGGAGATGTGGGAGGTTTTTTAAAGCAAGTAAAACCTCTACA
AATGTGGTAAAATCCGATAAGGATCGATCCGGGCTGGCGTAATAGCGAAGAGGCCCGCACCGATCGCCCT
TCCCAACAGTTGCGCAGCCTGAATGGCGAATGG
[124 nt withheld, positions 3236-3359]
C
[91 nt withheld, positions 3361-3451]
A
[49 nt withheld, positions 3453-3501]
CCTTTGACGTTGGAGTCCACGTTCTTT
[37 nt withheld, positions 3529-3565]
ACCCTATCTCGGTCTATTCTTTTGATTTATAAGGGATTTTGCCGATTTCGGCCTATTGGTTAAAAAATGA
GCTGATTTAACAAAAATTTAACGCGAATTTTAACAAAATATTAACGCTTACAATTTCCTGATGCGGTATT
TTCTCCTTACGCATCTGTGCGGTATTTCACACCGCATACGCGGATCTGCGCAGCACCATGGCCTGAAATA
ACCTCTGAAAGAGGAACTTGGTTAGGTACCTTCTGAGGCGGAAAGAACCAGCTGTGGAATGTGTGTCAGT
TAGGGTGTGGAAAGTCCCCAGGCTCCCCAGCAGGCAGAAGTATGCAAAGCATGCATCTCAATTAGTCAGC
AACCAGGTGTGGAAAGTCCCCAGGCTCCCCAGCAGGCAGAAGTATGCAAAGCATGCATCTCAATTAGTCA
GCAACCATAGTCCCGCCCCTAACTCCGCCCATCCCGCCCCTAACTCCGCCCAGTTCCGCCCATTCTCCGC
CCCATGGCTGACTAATTTTTTTTATTTATGCAGAGGCCGAGGCCGCCTCGGCCTCTGAGCTATTCCAGAA
GTAGTGAGGAGGCTTTTTTGGAGGCCTAGGCTTTTGCAAAAAGCTTGATTCTTCTGACACAACAGTCTCG
AACTTAAGGCTAGAGCCACCATGATTGAACAAGATGGATTGCACGCAGGTTCTCCGGCCGCTTGGGTGGA
GAGGCTATTCGGCTATGACTGGGCACAACAGACAATCGGCTGCTCTGATGCCGCCGTGTTCCGGCTGTCA
GCGCAGGGGCGCCCGGTTCTTTTTGTCAAGACCGACCTGTCCGGTGCCCTGAATGAACTGCAGGACGAGG
CAGCGCGGCTATCGTGGCTGGCCACGACGGGCGTTCCTTGCGCAGCTGTGCTCGACGTTGTCACTGAAGC
GGGAAGGGACTGGCTGCTATTGGGCGAAGTGCCGGGGCAGGATCTCCTGTCATCTCACCTTGCTCCTGCC
GAGAAAGTATCCATCATGGCTGATGCAATGCGGCGGCTGCATACGCTTGATCCGGCTACCTGCCCATTCG
ACCACCAAGCGAAACATCGCATCGAGCGAGCACGTACTCGGATGGAAGCCGGTCTTGTCGATCAGGATGA
TCTGGACGAAGAGCATCAGGGGCTCGCGCCAGCCGAACTGTTCGCCAGGCTCAAGGCGCGCATGCCCGAC
GGCGAGGATCTCGTCGTGACCCATGGCGATGCCTGCTTGCCGAATATCATGGTGGAAAATGGCCGCTTTT
CTGGATTCATCGACTGTGGCCGGCTGGGTGTGGCGGACCGCTATCAGGACATAGCGTTGGCTACCCGTGA
TATTGCTGAAGAGCTTGGCGGCGAATGGGCTGACCGCTTCCTCGTGCTTTACGGTATCGCCGCTCCCGAT
TCGCAGCGCATCGCCTTCTATCGCCTTCTTGACGAGTTCTTCTGAGCGGGACTCTGGGGTTCGAAATGAC
CGACCAAGCGACGCCCAACCTGCCATCACGATGGCCGCAATAAAATATCTTTATTTTCATTACATCTGTG
TGTTGGTTTTTTGTGTGAATCGATAGCGATAAGGATCCGCGTATGGTGCACTCTCAGTACAATCTGCTCT
GATGCCGCATAGTTAAGCCAGCCCCGACACCCGCCAACACCCGCTGACGCGCCCTGACGGGCTTGTCTGC
TCCCGGCATCCGCTTACAGACAAGCTGTGACCGTCTCCGGGAGCTGCATGTGTCAGAGGTTTTCACCGTC
ATCACCGAAACGCGCGAGACGAAAGGGCCTCGTGATACGCCTATTTTTATAGGTTAATGTCATGATAATA
ATGGTTTCTTAGACGTCAGGTGGCACTTTTCGGGGAAATGTGCGCGGAACCCCTATTTGTTTATTTTTCT
AAATACATTCAAATATGTATCCGCTCATGAGACAATAACCCTGATAAATGCTTCAATAATATTGAAAAAG
GAAGAGTATGAGTATTCAACATTTCCGTGTCGCCCTTATTCCCTTTTTTGCGGCATTTTGCCTTCCTGTT
TTTGCTCACCCAGAAACGCTGGTGAAAGTAAAAGATGCTGAAGATCAGTTGGGTGCACGAGTGGGTTACA
TCGAACTGGATCTCAACAGCGGTAAGATCCTTGAGAGTTTTCGCCCCGAAGAACGTTTTCCAATGATGAG
CACTTTTAAAGTTCTGCTATGTGGCGCGGTATTATCCCGTATTGACGCCGGGCAAGAGCAACTCGGTCGC
CGCATACACTATTCTCAGAATGACTTGGTTGAGTACTCACCAGTCACAGAAAAGCATCTTACGGATGGCA
TGACAGTAAGAGAATTATGCAGTGCTGCCATAACCATGAGTGATAACACTGCGGCCAACTTACTTCTGAC
AACGATCGGAGGACCGAAGGAGCTAACCGCTTTTTTGCACAACATGGGGGATCATGTAACTCGCCTTGAT
CGTTGGGAACCGGAGCTGAATGAAGCCATACCAAACGACGAGCGTGACACCACGATGCCTGTAGCAATGG
CAACAACGTTGCGCAAACTATTAACTGGCGAACTACTTACTCTAGCTTCCCGGCAACAATTAATAGACTG
GATGGAGGCGGATAAAGTTGCAGGACCACTTCTGCGCTCGGCCCTTCCGGCTGGCTGGTTTATTGCTGAT
AAATCTGGAGCCGGTGAGCGTGGGTCTCGCGGTATCATTGCAGCACTGGGGCCAGATGGTAAGCCCTCCC
GTATCGTAGTTATCTACACGACGGGGAGTCAGGCAACTATGGATGAACGAAATAGACAGATCGCTGAGAT
AGGTGCCTCACTGATTAAGCATTGGTAACTGTCAGACCAAGTTTACTCATATATACTTTAGATTGATTTA
AAACTTCATTTTTAATTTAAAAGGATCTAGGTGAAGATCCTTTTTGATAATCTCATGACCAAAATCCCTT
AACGTGAGTTTTCGTTCCACTGAGCGTCAGACCCCGTAGAAAAGATCAAAGGATCTTCTTGAGATCCTTT
TTTTCTGCGCGTAATCTGCTGCTTGCAAACAAAAAAACCACCGCTACCAGCGGTGGTTTGTTTGCCGGAT
CAAGAGCTACCAACTCTTTTTCCGAAGGTAACTGGCTTCAGCAGAGCGCAGATACCAAATACTGTTCTTC
TAGTGTAGCCGTAGTTAGGCCACCACTTCAAGAACTCTGTAGCACCGCCTACATACCTCGCTCTGCTAAT
CCTGTTACCAGTGGCTGCTGCCAGTGGCGATAAGTCGTGTCTTACCGGGTTGGACTCAAGACGATAGTTA
CCGGATAAGGCGCAGCGGTCGGGCTGAACGGGGGGTTCGTGCACACAGCCCAGCTTGGAGCGAACGACCT
ACACCGAACTGAGATACCTACAGCGTGAGCTATGAGAAAGCGCCACGCTTCCCGAAGGGAGAAAGGCGGA
CAGGTATCCGGTAAGCGGCAGGGTCGGAACAGGAGAGCGCACGAGGGAGCTTCCAGGGGGAAACGCCTGG
TATCTTTATAGTCCTGTCGGGTTTCGCCACCTCTGACTTGAGCGTCGATTTTTGTGATGCTCGTCAGGGG
GGCGGAGCCTATGGAAAAACGCCAGCAACGCGGCCTTTTTACGGTTCCTGGCCTTTTGCTGGCCTTTTGC
TCACATGGCTCGACAGATCT
Features (pLannotate 1.2.2; 20 found; start..end, strand, type, name):
    140..517     +  enhancer       CMV enhancer: human cytomegalovirus immediate early enhancer
    518..729     +  promoter       CMV promoter: human cytomegalovirus (CMV) immediate early promoter
    890..1022    +  intron         chimeric intron: chimera between introns from human β-globin and immunoglobulin heavy chain genes
   1067..1085    +  promoter       T7 promoter: promoter for bacteriophage T7 RNA polymerase
   1104..1169    +  CDS            N (fragment): REGN_LAMBD - Experimental evidence at protein level: Swiss-Prot protein existence level 1. Plays a role as a transcriptional antitermination factor that allows the virus to initiate its lytic phase. Activates expression of the delayed viral early genes by modifying host RNA polymerase (RNAP) into a form that is resistant to termination signals. This antitermination function requires the host NusA protein which serves to stabilize the interaction between antitermination protein N and host RNA polymerase. From Escherichia phage lambda (Bacteriophage lambda).
   1194..1220    +  CDS            3xHA (fragment): three tandem HA epitope tags
   2894..2911    -  promoter       T3 promoter (fragment): promoter for bacteriophage T3 RNA polymerase
   2929..3050    -  polyA_signal   SV40 poly(A) signal: SV40 polyadenylation signal
   3073..3141    -  CDS            large T antigen (fragment): large T antigen from SV40 (simian virus 40)
   3165..3232    +  CDS            lacZα (fragment): LacZα fragment of β-galactosidase; lacZ fragment
   3236..3664    +  rep_origin     f1 ori (sequence partly withheld): f1 bacteriophage origin of replication; arrow indicates direction of (+) strand synthesis
   3692..3743    -  misc_feature   bom (fragment): basis of mobility region from pBR322
   3808..4165    +  promoter       SV40 promoter: SV40 enhancer and early promoter
   4216..5007    +  CDS            neo: KKA2_KLEPN - Also known as kan, nptII. Experimental evidence at protein level: Swiss-Prot protein existence level 1. Resistance to kanamycin, neomycin, paromomycin, ribostamycin, butirosin and gentamicin B. From Klebsiella pneumoniae.
   5074..5122    +  polyA_signal   poly(A) signal: synthetic polyadenylation signal
   5142..5196    -  misc_feature   bom (fragment): basis of mobility region from pBR322
   5298..5333    -  CDS            rop (fragment): Rop protein, which maintains plasmids at low copy number; rop
   5428..5532    +  promoter       AmpR promoter: bla
   5533..6393    +  CDS            AmpR: β-lactamase; bla; confers resistance to ampicillin, carbenicillin, and related antibiotics
   6564..7152    +  rep_origin     ori: high-copy-number ColE1/pMB1/pBR322/pUC origin of replication
