[The description below was written by a language model from this plasmid's Addgene catalogue record and pLannotate feature annotations shown in this document.]
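Description:
pCIneo-lambdaN-HA-CeSmg5_S is a 7,225 nt mammalian expression plasmid built on the pCI-neo backbone and carrying the Caenorhabditis elegans smg-5 open reading frame, which the depositor notes was taken from an NCBI reference transcript. It is maintained in E. coli as a high-copy plasmid through a ColE1/pUC-type origin and selected with ampicillin via the β-lactamase gene. An f1 origin is also present for single-stranded DNA production. For mammalian cells, an SV40 enhancer/early promoter drives a neomycin phosphotransferase gene followed by a synthetic polyadenylation signal, which allows G418 selection of stable transfectants.

The expression cassette uses the human CMV immediate-early enhancer and promoter followed by the chimeric β-globin/immunoglobulin intron, which generally improves mRNA processing and expression. A T7 promoter sits just upstream of the coding region and could support in vitro transcription. The reading frame opens with a short fragment of the bacteriophage lambda N protein, then an HA epitope (annotated as a partial match to a 3xHA tag, consistent in length with a single HA copy). The automated annotation leaves the region between the HA tag and the downstream T3 promoter fragment and SV40 late polyadenylation signal unlabelled, and this gap is presumably where the CeSmg5 coding sequence lies.

The lambda N peptide binds boxB RNA hairpins, so fusions of this kind are normally used in tethering assays, where the protein is recruited to a boxB-containing reporter mRNA to test its effect on transcript stability or translation. The HA tag permits detection or immunoprecipitation. The record itself states only mammalian expression of CeSmg5, in the context of a study of the SMG5–SMG7 heterodimer in nonsense-mediated mRNA decay. The meaning of the "_S" suffix is not explained, and the deposited sequence may be theoretical rather than verified.
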