Addgene plasmid #147456: pCIneo-lambdaN-HA-CeSmg5_S
Purpose: Mammalian Expression of CeSmg5
Depositing lab: Elisa Izaurralde. Depositing organization: Max Planck Institute for Developmental Biology. Publication: An unusual arrangement of two 14-3-3-like domains in the SMG5-SMG7 heterodimer is required for efficient nonsense-mediated mRNA decay. Jonas S, Weichenrieder O, Izaurralde E. Genes Dev. 2013 Jan 15;27(2):211-25. doi: 10.1101/gad.206672.112. PubMed 23348841.
Backbone
  Vector backbone: pCI-neo
  Vector type: Mammalian Expression
Growth in bacteria
  Bacterial resistance: Ampicillin, 100 μg/mL
  Growth temperature: 37°C
  Growth strain: DH5alpha
  Copy number: High Copy
Gene/Insert
  Gene/Insert name: CeSmg5
  Species: C. elegans (nematode)
  Entrez Gene: smg-5 (a.k.a. W02D3.8)
  Cloning method: Unknown
Terms and licenses: Academic/Nonprofit Terms; Industry Terms: Not Available to Industry
Depositor comments: ORF extraced from NCBI:NM_059528.6 Plasmids from this collection were made available to the research community and donated after the lab closed. Please note that the sequence provided by the depositing laboratory may be theoretical/predicted or based on Sanger sequencing results. There may be discrepancies between sequencing results obtained by Addgene and the depositor sequence. If an Addgene verified sequence is not available, please contact before placing your order to request that our lab fully sequence the plasmid.
How to cite: pCIneo-lambdaN-HA-CeSmg5_S was a gift from Elisa Izaurralde (Addgene plasmid # 147456 ; http://n2t.net/addgene:147456 ; RRID:Addgene_147456)
